>Addgene plasmid #175228 | pCfB8738 | depositor partial sequence | sequence record 339745 | YPL189W
ATGTCGATGTTAAGAATCTGGAGTTGCATCGTACATTTCTTTTCCGTGCAGGCACTTGATTCACGAATAA
AGCCAGACATTGAATTCAAAAGGCGACAAAGGATATTTATCAATTCATCTAAAGAAGAGAATGGTTCATC
TTCTAGTGCCGTTACTGTTACCCGTAACCCTGTGCTCAGCTCTAATAGCCCATCTCCTCCGCTATGGAAT
ACATGGGAATTTAGACTATATTATTTGGCGTTCACCGTAGTAGTTCCTTTCATGATAAAGGCGGCATTGG
CTACGAGCTCCGAGTCTAATCCAAACTACTATAAATTCAGCGGACTGCTAGCCCATGGTTGGATTCTGGG
CCGCAAAGTGGATAACAGCGATCCTCAGTATAGGTTTTTTAGATCCAATTTTTTTTTGTTGGCCATCTTA
ATATTACTACAAATTATATTAAAAAAGGTTTTTGTTAAATTTAGTAAAATTCCGAAAACAAAATTCGATT
TTGCGTGTGGATTAGTTTTTGTCTGTTTCATGTACGGGATCAATTCTGTTAAGCTCTTTACGCATGCTTT
TATTTTCTTCACTTTGGCACATTCGCTAAAGAGAAAGCGTTTGATAGCCGCTTTTGCGATTTGGTCCTAT
GGTATCTTTACACTATTCATCAATCAAAAAATGAAAAATCTCCCCTTTAATAATATTGCTATCATCCTAA
GTCCCATGGATCAATGGTATAAGGGTATCGTTCCTCGATGGGATTTTTTTTTCAATTTTACATTATTGCG
TTTGTTAAGTTACTCCATGGATTTTTTGGAAAGATGGCATGAACAATTGAGCCGCCAACCTTCGATAGAT
TACGATGATAGACGACCTGAATTCAGAAAAAGTTTATCTGGTTCTACTCTACAAACCATTTATGAGTCAG
GTAAGAATGTTCTGGAGGAAAAGGAACGACTGGTAGCAGAACATCACATCCAGGATTACAACTTTATCAA
TTTTATCGCTTATATTACTTACGCGCCATTGTTTTTAGTGGGCCCAATTATCACTTTTAATGACTACCTT
TATCAATCAGAAAATAAGCTTCCTTCGCTAACGAAAAAAAACATAGGCTTCTATGCCCTCAAAGTATTTT
CGAGTTTGCTTTTGATGGAAATTATCCTACATTATATCTATGTGGGTGCAATAGCAAGGACCAAGGCATG
GAACAATGATACACCCTTGCAACAGGCTATGATCGCGCTGTTCAACTTGAACATTATGTATTTAAAACTT
TTGATCCCATGGAGGCTCTTTCGGCTGTGGGCCATGGTCGATGGTATTGATGCACCTGAAAATATGCTAC
GATGTGTGGATAATAATTATAGTACAGTGGGATTCTGGAGAGCCTGGCATACAAGTTTTAACAAGTGGGT
AATCCGTTACATCTATGTTCCATTTGGCGGGTCCAATAACAAAATATTAACGAGCTTTGCCGTATTCTCA
TTTGTAGCAATATGGCATGACATCCAATTACGAGTGTTGTTTTGGGGGTGGTTAACAGTCCTTTTATTAT
TAGGCGAAACCTACATTACTAACTGTTTTAGTAGATATAGATTCAGAAGCTGGTACAGGTTTGTTTGCGG
TATCGGTGCTGCAATAAATATTTGCATGATGATGATTATTAATGTCTATGGATTTTGCTTGGGTGCAGAG
GGAACGAAGCTTCTATTGAAGGGCATATTTAACAATTCACATAGTCCGGAGTTTTTGACTGCGGTAATGG
TAAGCCTATTTATTGCTGTTCAGGTAATGTTTGAGATTAGAGAAGAAGAAAAAAGACATGGCATCAACTT
GAAATGTTGA
