[The description below was written by a language model from this plasmid's Addgene catalogue record.]
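Description:
pCfB8738 is a Xenopus oocyte expression vector built on the pNB1u/pLIFE016 backbone (about 3.1 kb without insert). It is not meant to drive expression directly in a host cell; instead it serves as a template for in vitro production of mRNA that is then injected into Xenopus laevis oocytes. The plasmid is propagated in E. coli as a high-copy construct under ampicillin selection. The record does not name the replication origin, and no feature table is provided, so any other backbone elements, such as untranslated regions flanking the insert, are not documented here.

The payload is the Saccharomyces cerevisiae open reading frame YPL189W, inserted by USER cloning, a uracil-excision method in which a nicking enzyme (here Nt.BbvCI) helps generate the long single-stranded overhangs in the vector cassette that anneal to matching PCR product ends. A T7 promoter upstream of the insert provides the binding site for T7 RNA polymerase, allowing run-off transcription of the gene in vitro. A template-encoded polyA tract sits downstream of the coding sequence and is listed in the record as a C-terminal "tag". It is a transcript feature rather than a protein fusion, giving the synthetic mRNA a tail that supports stability and translation in the oocyte. No epitope tag or reporter is recorded.

The associated study concerned the deorphanization of yeast solute carriers for secondary uptake of xenobiotic compounds. This suggests that the construct was used to express the YPL189W product heterologously in oocytes for transport assays, although the record does not describe the protein's function.
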