Addgene plasmid #175228: pCfB8738
Purpose: Xenopus oocyte expression vector containing YPL189W. Contains T7 RNA polymerase binding site, and adds polyA tail to YPL189W. Used for generation of mRNA, for injection into xenopus laevis oocytes.
Depositing lab: Irina Borodina. Depositing organization: Danmarks Tekniske Universitet. Publication: Deorphanizing solute carriers in Saccharomyces cerevisiae for secondary uptake of xenobiotic compounds. Moller-Hansen I, Saez-Saez J, van der Hoek SA, Dyekjaer JD, Christensen HB, Wright Muelas M, O'Hagan S, Kell DB, Borodina I. Front Microbiol. 2024 Apr 12;15:1376653. doi: 10.3389/fmicb.2024.1376653. PubMed 38680917.
Backbone
  Vector backbone: pNB1u/pLIFE016
  Backbone size w/o insert (bp): 3099
  Vector type: mRNA expression, injection into xenopus oocytes
Growth in bacteria
  Bacterial resistance: Ampicillin, 100 μg/mL
  Growth temperature: 37°C
  Growth strain: DH5alpha
  Copy number: High Copy
Gene/Insert
  Gene/Insert name: YPL189W
  Species: S. cerevisiae (budding yeast)
  Promoter: T7
  Tag / fusion protein: PolyA (C terminal on insert)
  Cloning method: Restriction Enzyme; 5′ cloning site Nt.BbvCI (unknown if destroyed); 3′ cloning site USER cloning (unknown if destroyed)
  Sequencing primers: 5′ AAGGCGATTAAGTTGGGT; 3′ GTGTTCTTGAGGCTGGTTTA
Terms and licenses: Academic/Nonprofit Terms; Industry Terms: Not Available to Industry
Depositor comments: Generated by USER cloning
How to cite: pCfB8738 was a gift from Irina Borodina (Addgene plasmid # 175228 ; http://n2t.net/addgene:175228 ; RRID:Addgene_175228)
